>Addgene plasmid #220153 | Fis-GFP | addgene full sequence | sequence record 436633 | Addgene NGS Result
TAAACGCATGGCATACGGATTGGTGATTTCTTTTGTTTCACTAAGCCGAAACTGCGTAAACCGGTTCTGT
AACCCGATAAAGAAGGGAATGAGATATGGGTTGATATGTACACTGTAAAGCCCTCTGGATGGACTGTGCG
CACGTTTGATAAACCAAGGAAAAGATTCATAGCCTTTTTCATCGCCGGCATCCTCTTCAGGGCGATAAAA
AACCACTTCCTTCCCCGCGAAACTCTTCAATGCCTGCCGTATATCCTTACTGGCTTCCGCAGAGGTCAAT
CCGAATATTTCAGCATATTTAGCAACATGGATCTCGCAGATACCGTCATGTTCCTGTAGGGTGCCATCAG
ATTTTCTGATCTGGTCAACGAACAGATACAGCATACGTTTTTGATCCCGGGAGAGACTATATGCCGCCTC
AGTGAGGTCGTTTGACTGGACGATTCGCGGGCTATTTTTACGTTTCTTGTGATTGATAACCGCTGTTTCC
GCCATGACAGATCCATGTGAAGTGTGACAAGTTTTTAGATTGTCACACTAAATAAAAAAGAGTCAATAAG
CAGGGATAACTTTGTGAAAAAACAGCTTCTTCTGAGGGCAATTTGTCACAGGGTTAAGGGCAATTTGTCA
CAGACAGGACTGTCATTTGAGGGTGATTTGTCACACTGAAAGGGCAATTTGTCACAACACCTTCTCTAGA
ACCAGCATGGATAAAGGCCTACAAGGCGCTCTAAAAAAGAAGATCTAAAAACTATAAAAAAAATAATTAT
AAAAATATCCCCGTGGATAAGTGGATAACCCCAAGGGAAGTTTTTTCAGGCATCGTGTGTAAGCAGAATA
TATAAGTGCTGTTCCCTGGTGCTTCCTCGCTCACTCGACCGGGAGGGTTCGAGAAGGGGGGGCACCCCCC
TTCGGCGTGCGCGGTCACGCGCACAGGGCGCAGCCCTGGTTAAAAACAAGGTTTATAAATATTGGTTTAA
AAGCAGGTTAAAAGACAGGTTAGCGGTGGCCGAAAAACGGGCGGAAACCCTTGCAAATGCTGGATTTTCT
GCCTGTGGACAGCCCCTCAAATGTCAATAGGTGCGCCCCTCATCTGTCAGCACTCTGCCCCTCAAGTGTC
AAGGATCGCGCCCCTCATCTGTCAGTAGTCGCGCCCCTCAAGTGTCAATACCGCAGGGCACTTATCCCCA
GGCTTGTCCACATCATCTGTGGGAAACTCGCGTAAAATCAGGCGTTTTCGCCGATTTGCGAGGCTGGCCA
GCTCCACGTCGCCGGCCGAAATCGAGCCTGCCCCTCATCTGTCAACGCCGCGCCGGGTGAGTCGGCCCCT
CAAGTGTCAACGTCCGCCCCTCATCTGTCGGTGAGGGCCAAGTTTTCCGCGAGGTATCCACAACGCCGGC
GGCCGGCCGCGGTGTCTCGCACACGGCTTCGACGGCGTTTCTGGCGCGTTTGCAGGGCCATAGACGGCCG
CCAGCCCAGCGGCGAGGGCAACCAGCCGAGGGCTTCGCCCTGTCGCTCGACTGCGGCGAGCACTACTGGC
TGTAAAAGGACAGACCACATCATGGTTCTGTGTTCATTAGGTTGTTCTGTCCATTGCTGACATAATCCGC
TCCACTTCAACGTAACACCGCACGAAGATTTCTATTGTTCCTGAAGGCATATTCAAATCGTTTTCGTTAC
CGCTTGCTGGCATCATGACAGAACACTACTTCCTATAAACGCTACACAGGCTCCTGAGATTAATAATGCG
GATCTCTACGATAATGGGAGATTTTCCCGACTGTTTCGTTCGCTTCTCAGTGGATAACAGCCAGCTTCTC
TGTTTAACAGACAAAAACAGCATATCCACTCAGTTCCACATTTCCATATAAAGGCCAAGGCATTTATTCT
CAGGATAATTGTTTCAGCATCGCAACCGCATCAGACTCCGGCATCGCAAACTGCACCCGGTGCCGGGCAG
CCACATCCAGCGCAAAAACCTTCGTGTAGACTTCCGTTGAACTGATGGACTTATGTCCCATCAGGCTTTG
CAGAACTTTCAGCGGTATACCGGCATACAGCATGTGCATCGCATAGGAATGGCGGAACGTATGTGGTGTG
ACCGGAACAGAGAACGTCACACCGTCAGCAGCAGCGGCGGCAACCGCCTCCCCAATCCAGGTCCTGACCG
TTCTGTCCGTCACTTCCCAGATCCGCGCTTTCTCTGTCCTTCCTGTGCGACGGTTACGCCGCTCCATGAG
CTTATCGCGAATAAATACCTGTGACGGAAGATCACTTCGCAGAATAAATAAATCCTGGTGTCCCTGTTGA
TACCGGGAAGCCCTGGGCCAACTTTTGGCGAAAATGAGACGTTGATCGGCACGTAAGAGGTTCCAACTTT
CACCATAATGAAATAAGATCACTACCGGGCGTATTTTTTGAGTTATCGAGATTTTCAGGAGCTAAGGAAG
CTAAAATGGAGAAAAAAATCACTGGATATACCACCGTTGATATATCCCAATGGCATCGTAAAGAACATTT
TGAGGCATTTCAGTCAGTTGCTCAATGTACCTATAACCAGACCGTTCAGCTGGATATTACGGCCTTTTTA
AAGACCGTAAAGAAAAATAAGCACAAGTTTTATCCGGCCTTTATTCACATTCTTGCCCGCCTGATGAATG
CTCATCCGGAATTTCGTATGGCAATGAAAGACGGTGAGCTGGTGATATGGGATAGTGTTCACCCTTGTTA
CACCGTTTTCCATGAGCAAACTGAAACGTTTTCATCGCTCTGGAGTGAATACCACGACGATTTCCGGCAG
TTTCTACACATATATTCGCAAGATGTGGCGTGTTACGGTGAAAACCTGGCCTATTTCCCTAAAGGGTTTA
TTGAGAATATGTTTTTCGTCTCAGCCAATCCCTGGGTGAGTTTCACCAGTTTTGATTTAAACGTGGCCAA
TATGGACAACTTCTTCGCCCCCGTTTTCACGATGGGCAAATATTATACGCAAGGCGACAAGGTGCTGATG
CCGCTGGCGATTCAGGTTCATCATGCCGTTTGTGATGGCTTCCATGTCGGCAGAATGCTTAATGAATTAC
AACAGTACTGCGATGAGTGGCAGGGCGGGGCGTAATTTTTTTAAGGCAGTTATTGGTGCCCTTAAACGCC
TGGTTGCTACGCCTGAATAAGTGATAATAAGCGGATGAATGGCAGAAATTCGATGATAAGCTGTCAAACA
TGAGAATTGGTCTCGACGAGTATGCTTGGATTCTCACCAATAAAAAACGCCCGGCGGCAACCGAGCGTTC
TGAACAAATCCAGATGGAGTTCTGAGGTCATTACTGGATCTATCAACAGGAGTCCAAGCGACGTCTGTGC
AAGTACTACTGTTCTGCAGTCACTTGAATTCGATACCCAGCTGTTATTTGTATAGTTCATCCATGCCATG
TGTAATCCCAGCAGCGGTTACAAACTCAAGAAGGACCATGTGGTCTCTCTTTTCGTTGGGATCTTTCGAA
AGGGCAGATTGTGTGGACAGGTAATGGTTGTCTGGTAAAAGGACAGGGCCATCGCCAATCGGAGTATTTT
GTTGATAATGGTCTGCTAGTTGAACGCTTCCATCTTCAATGTTGTGTCTAATTTTGAAGTTAACTTTGAT
TCCATTCTTTTGTTTGTCTGCCATGATGTATACATTGTGTGAGTTATAGTTGTATTCCAATTTGTGTCCA
AGAATGTTTCCATCTTCTTTAAAATCAATACCTTTTAACTCGATTCTATTAACAAGGGTATCACCTTCAA
ACTTGACTTCAGCACGTGTCTTGTAGTTCCCGTCATCTTTGAAAAATATAGTTCTTTCCTGTACGTAACC
TTCGGGCATGGCACTCTTGAAAAAGTCATGCTGTTTCATGTGATCTGGGTATCTCGCAAAGCATTGAACA
CCATAACCGAAAGTAGTGACAAGTGTTGGCCACGGAACAGGTAGTTTTCCAGTAGTGCAAATAAATTTAA
GGGTAAGTTTTCCGTATGTTGCATCACCTTCACCCTCTCCACTGACAGAAAATTTGTGCCCATTAACATC
ACCATCTAATTCAACAAGAATTGGGACAACTCCAGTGAAAAGTTCTTCTCCTTTACGCATATTATACCTC
CTTAATTTAGTGTCATCTACAACTGGCATGAGTTAAGAAATGACCATACTGTGACTGCAAGGCGGCGTAT
ATTACGCATTTTTTGCACGAGATGAAAGGCCAAACTTTGACCAATCCTCTGAGATGGATCAAAGAATTGC
ATTTAAAATGAGCGTGGTGCGATAATTACTCATAAAAATCATCATATTAGAAAATAGTGACTAAAATTTA
CACTCAAAGAAATTTGAGTAAGTTCTCAATTTTTCTTTATGAATGAAAATTTTGGCACGCAAATTTGCGT
AAATAATCGGCAAATTTACGTGCCTTTTGTGAGCTTGCTCGCACTTCGCCCCGCGTCACCCTACGGCGAT
GCGAAGGCCTAGGGACCGTCTCGAGAGAATCAATATTAATCCAACGCGTGGCATCAAATAAAACGAAAGG
CTCAGTCGAAAGACTGGGCCTTTCGTTTTATCTGTTGTTTGTCGGTGAACGCTCTCCTGAGTAGGACAAA
TCCGCCGCCCTAGACTTAGGCGTTCGGCTGCGGCGAGCGGTATCAGCTCACTCAAAGAAGTGGGGCCCAG
AGAGAATATTCAGGCCAGTTATGCTTTCTGGCCTGTAACAAAGGACATTAAGTAAAGACAGATAAACGTA
GACTAAAACGTGGTCGCATCAGGGTGCTGGCTTTTCAAGTTCCTTAAGAATGGCCTCAATTTTCTCTATA
CACTCAGTTGGAACACGGGACCTGTCCAGGTTAAGCACCATTTTATCGCCCTTATACAATACTGTCGCTC
CAGGAGCAAACTGATGTCGTGAGCTTAAACTAGTTCTTGATGCAGATGACGTTTTAAGCACAGAAGTTAA
AAGAGTGATAACTTCTTCAGCTTCAAATATCACCCCAGCTTTTTTCTGCTCATGAAGGTTAGATGCCTGC
TGCTTAAGTAATTCCTCTTTATCTGTAAAGGCTTTTTGAAGTGCATCACCTGACCGGGCAGATAGTTCAC
CGGGGTGAGAAAAAAGAGCAACAACTGATTTAGGCAATTTGGCGGTGTTGATACAGCGGGTAATAATCTT
ACGTGAAATATTTTCCGCATCAGCCAGCGCAGAAATATTTCCAGCAAATTCATTCTGCAATCGGCTTGCA
TAACGCTGACCACGTTCATAAGCACTTGTTGGGCGATAATCGTTACCCAATCTGGATAATGCAGCCATCT
GCTCATCATCCAGCTCGCCAACCAGAACACGATAATCACTTTCGGTAAGTGCAGCAGCTTTACGACGGCG
ACTCCCATCGGCAATTTCTATGACACCAGATACTCTTCGACCGAACGCCGGTGTCTGTTGACCAGTCAGT
AGAAAAGAAGGGATGAGATCATCCAGTGCGTCCTCAGTAAGCAGCTCCTGGTCACGTTCATTACCTGACC
ATACCCGAGAGGTCTTCTCAACACTATCACCCCGGAGCACTTCAAGAGTAAACTTCACATCCCGACCACA
TACAGGCAAAGTAATGGCATTACCGCGAGCCATTACTCCTACGCGCGCAATTAACGAATCCACCATCGGG
GCAGCTGGTGTCGATAACGAAGTATCTTCAACCGGTTGAGTATTGAGCGTATGTTTTGGAATAACAGGCG
CACGCTTCATTATCTAATCTCCCAGCGTGGTTTAATCAGACGATCGAAAATTTCATTGCAGACAGGTTCC
CAAATAGAAAGAGCATTTCTCCAGGCACCAGTTGAAGAGCGTTGATCAATGGCCTGTTCAAAAACAGTTC
TCATCCGGATCTGACCTTTACCAACTTCATCCGTTTCACGTACAACATTTTTTAGAACCATGCTTCCCCA
GGCATCCCGAATTTGCTCCTCCATCCACGGGGACTGAGAGCCATTACTATTGCTGTATTTGGTAAGCAAA
ATACGTACATCAGGCTCGAACCCTTTAAGATCAACGTTCTTGAGCAGATCACGAAGCATATCGAAAAACT
GCAGTGCGGAGGTGTAGTCAAACAACTCAGCAGGCGTGGGAACAATCAGCACATCAGCAGCACATACGAC
ATTAATCGTGCCGATACCCAGGTTAGGCGCGCTGTCAATAACTATGACATCATAGTCATGAGCAACAGTT
TCAATGGCCAGTCGGAGCATCAGGTGTGGATCGGTGGGCAGTTTACCTTCATCAAATTTGCCCATTAACT
CAGTTTCAATACGGTGCAGAGCCAGACAGGAAGGAATAATGTCAAGCCCCGGCCAGCAAGTGGGCTTTAT
TGCATAAGTGACATCGTCCTTTTCCCCAAGATAGAAAGGCAGGAGAGTGTCTTCTGCATGAATATGAAGA
TCTGGTACCCATCCGTGATACATTGAGGCTGTTCCCTGGGGGTCGTTACCTTCCACGAGCAAAACACGTA
GCCCCTTCAGAGCCAGATCCTGAGCAAGATGAACAGAAACTGAGGTTTTGTAAACGCCACCTTTATGGGC
AGCAACCCCGATCACCGGTGGAAATACGTCTTCAGCACGTCGCAATCGCGTACCAAACACATCACGCATA
TGATTAATTTGTTCAATTGTATAACCAACACGTTGCTCAACCCGTCCTCGAATTTCCATATCCGGGTGCG
GTAGTCGCCCTGCTTTCTCGGCATCTCTGATAGCCTGAGAAGAAACCCCAACTAAATCCGCTGCTTCACC
TATTCTCCAGCGCCGGGTTATTTTCCTCGCTTCCGGGCTGTCATCATTAAACTGTGCAATGGCGATAGCC
TTCGTCATTTCATGACCAGCGTTTATGCACTGGTTAAGTGTTTCCATGAGTTTCATTCTGAACATCCTTT
AATCATTGCTTTGCGTTTTTTTATTAAATCTTGCAATTTACTGCAAAGCAACAACAAAATCGCAAAGTCA
TCAAAAAACCGCAAAGTTGTTTAAAATAAGAGCAACACTACAAAAGGAGATAAGAAGAGCACATACCTCA
GTCACTTATTATCACTAGCGCTCGCCGCAGCCGTGTAACCGAGCATAGCGAGCGAACTGGCGAGGAAGCA
AAGAAGAACTGTTCTGTCAGATAGCTCTTACGCTCAGCGCAAGAAGAAATATCCACCGTGGGAAAAACTC
CAGGTAGAGGTACACACGCGGATAGCCAATTCAGAGTAATAAACTGTGATAATCAACCCTCATCAATGAT
GACGAACTAACCCCCGATATCAAGTCACATGACGAAGGGAAAGAGAAGGAAATCAACTGTGACAAACTGC
CCTCAAATTTGGCTTCCTTAAAAATTACAGTTCAAAAAGTATGAGAAAATCCATGCAGGCTGAAGGAAAC
AGCAAAACTGTGACAAATTACCCTCAGTAGGTCAGAACAAATGTGACGAACCACCCTCAAATCTGTGACA
GATAACCCTCAGACTATCCTGTCGTCATGGAAGTGATATCGCGGAAGGAAAATACGATATGAGTCGTCTG
GCGGCCTTTCTTTTTCTCAATGTATGAGAGGCGCATTGGAGTTCTGCTGTTGATCTCATTAACACAGACC
TGCAGGAAGCGGCGGCGGAAGTCAGGCATACGCTGGTAACTTTGAGGCAGCTGGTAACGCTCTATGATCC
AGTCGATTTTCAGAGAGACGATGCCTGAGCCATCCGGCTTACGATACTGACACAGGGATTCGTA
Features (pLannotate 1.2.2; 14 found; start..end, strand, type, name):
    586..805     -  rep_origin     ori2: secondary origin of replication for the bacterial F plasmid; also known as oriS
    881..1495    -  rep_origin     oriV: origin of replication for the bacterial F plasmid
   1893..2237    -  CDS            resD (fragment): REDF_ECOLI - Also known as D. Protein inferred from homology: Swiss-Prot protein existence level 3. Acts as a repressor of transcription and as a site-specific resolvase that cleaves at the RfsF site. From Escherichia coli (strain K12).
   2353..2455    +  promoter       cat promoter: promoter of the E. coli cat gene encoding chloramphenicol acetyltransferase
   2456..3112    +  CDS            cat: CAT_ECOLX - Experimental evidence at protein level: Swiss-Prot protein existence level 1. This enzyme is an effector of chloramphenicol resistance in bacteria. From Escherichia coli. This protein is used as a marker in many commonly used cloning vectors, such as pACYC184.
   3200..3217    -  promoter       tet promoter (fragment): E. coli promoter for tetracycline efflux protein gene
   3250..3344    -  terminator     lambda t0 terminator: transcription terminator from phage lambda
   3407..4120    -  CDS            hfriFP: hfriFP is a fluorescent protein published in 2013, derived from Herbaspirillum frisingense.
   4535..4621    +  terminator     rrnB T1 terminator: Escherichia coli rrnB; transcription terminator T1 from the E. coli rrnB gene
   4683..4706    -  misc_feature   sopC (fragment): sopC; centromere-like partitioning region of the bacterial F plasmid
   4782..5750    -  CDS            sopB: SOPB_ECOLI - Also known as B. Experimental evidence at protein level: Swiss-Prot protein existence level 1. Control of plasmid partitioning; required to recognize the cis-acting. Binds specifically with the DNA segment containing the sopC region. SopB is trans-acting. From Escherichia coli (strain K12).
   5750..6925    -  CDS            sopA: partitioning protein for the bacterial F plasmid; sopA
   7251..7501    -  misc_feature   incC: incC; incompatibility region of the bacterial F plasmid
   7504..495     -  CDS            repE (across the origin): replication initiation protein for the bacterial F plasmid; repE
