[The description below was written by a language model from this plasmid's Addgene catalogue record and pLannotate feature annotations shown in this document.]
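Description:
Fis-GFP is a low-copy bacterial reporter plasmid built on a pBAC backbone, designed to follow the transcriptional dynamics of the native Escherichia coli fis promoter, which drives the global regulator Fis. The sequenced record is 7,764 nt. Its maintenance functions come from the F plasmid: the repE replication initiator gene, the ori2/oriS and oriV origins, and the incC incompatibility region govern tightly controlled replication. The sopA and sopB partitioning genes, together with a fragment of the centromere-like sopC site, promote stable segregation to daughter cells. A fragment of the resD resolvase gene is also present. Selection is by chloramphenicol, through a cat gene expressed from its own cat promoter.

The insert is described as the fis promoter alone, obtained by gene synthesis, without the Fis coding sequence. The promoter itself is not annotated in the feature table. Presumably it lies in the unannotated interval upstream of the reverse-strand fluorescent protein open reading frame, between that gene and the rrnB T1 terminator. That reading frame is labelled hfriFP by the automated annotation, whereas the plasmid name indicates a GFP reporter, so the exact fluorescent protein variant cannot be settled from the record. The lambda t0 terminator lies downstream of the reporter and ends its transcript, and rrnB T1 on the far side should insulate the cassette from read-through from neighbouring backbone genes. A short tet promoter fragment nearby appears to be a cloning remnant.

Because the F-derived replicon keeps gene dosage close to that of the chromosome, fluorescence should report fis promoter activity with little copy-number distortion. The plasmid belongs to a library of reporters for the global regulators of gene expression in E. coli.
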