Addgene plasmid #220153: Fis-GFP
Purpose: To track the natural Fis promoter's transcriptional dynamics
Depositing lab: Andre Sanches Ribeiro. Depositing organization: Tampere University. Publication: A library of reporters of the global regulators of gene expression in Escherichia coli. Dash S, Jagadeesan R, Baptista ISC, Chauhan V, Kandavalli V, Oliveira SMD, Ribeiro AS. mSystems. 2024 Jun 18;9(6):e0006524. doi: 10.1128/msystems.00065-24. Epub 2024 Apr 30. PubMed 38687030.
Backbone
  Vector backbone: pBAC (Addgene Plasmid #13423)
  Vector type: Bacterial Expression
Growth in bacteria
  Bacterial resistance: Chloramphenicol, 25 μg/mL
  Growth temperature: 37°C
  Growth strain: DH5alpha
  Copy number: Low Copy
Gene/Insert
  Gene/Insert name: Fis promoter only
  Species: Escherichia coli
  Cloning method: Gene Synthesis
Terms and licenses: Academic/Nonprofit Terms; Industry Terms: Not Available to Industry
Depositor comments: Please visit https://www.biorxiv.org/content/10.1101/2023.11.28.568972v1 for bioRxiv preprint.
How to cite: Fis-GFP was a gift from Andre Sanches Ribeiro (Addgene plasmid # 220153 ; http://n2t.net/addgene:220153 ; RRID:Addgene_220153)
